Addgene plasmid #58247: pSpp1-is3
Purpose: Expression vector producing isoform 3 derived mouse osteopontin (EGFP tagged)
Depositing lab: Georgios Stathopoulos. Depositing organization: University of Patras. Publication: Mast cells mediate malignant pleural effusion formation. Giannou AD, Marazioti A, Spella M, Kanellakis NI, Apostolopoulou H, Psallidas I, Prijovich ZM, Vreka M, Zazara DE, Lilis I, Papaleonidopoulos V, Kairi CA, Patmanidi AL, Giopanou I, Spiropoulou N, Harokopos V, Aidinis V, Spyratos D, Teliousi S, Papadaki H, Taraviras S, Snyder LA, Eickelberg O, Kardamakis D, Iwakura Y, Feyerabend TB, Rodewald HR, Kalomenidis I, Blackwell TS, Agalioti T, Stathopoulos GT. J Clin Invest. 2015 Jun;125(6):2317-34. doi: 10.1172/JCI79840. Epub 2015 Apr 27. PubMed 25915587.
Backbone
  Vector backbone: pEGFP-C1
  Backbone manufacturer: Clontech
  Backbone size w/o insert (bp): 4731
  Total vector size (bp): 5626
  Modifications to backbone: Sal-ApaI digestion
  Vector type: Mammalian Expression
  Selectable markers: Neomycin (select with G418)
Growth in bacteria
  Bacterial resistance: Kanamycin, 50 μg/mL
  Growth temperature: 37°C
  Growth strain: XL1 Blue
  Copy number: High Copy
Gene/Insert
  Gene/Insert name: Spp1 isoform 3 (alt names: osteopontin; Opn)
  Species: M. musculus (mouse)
  Insert size (bp): 1024
  GenBank ID: NM_001204203.1 NP_001191132.1
  Entrez Gene: Spp1 (a.k.a. 2AR, Apl-1, BNSP, BSPI, Bsp, ETA-1, Eta, OP, Opn, Opnl, Ric, Spp-1)
  Promoter: CMV
  Tag / fusion protein: EGFP (N terminal on insert)
  Cloning method: Restriction Enzyme; 5′ cloning site SalI (not destroyed); 3′ cloning site ApaI (not destroyed)
  Sequencing primers: 5′ catggtcctgctggagttcgtg; 3′ cagccataccacatttgtagag
Terms and licenses: Academic/Nonprofit Terms; Industry Terms: Not Available to Industry
Depositor comments: The insert of this plasmid was cloned originaly in our laboratory via RT-PCR from MC38 RNA. The PCR product was insterted into pGEM-T-EASY vector first and subcloned into pEGFP-C1 in frame to EGFP tag.
How to cite: pSpp1-is3 was a gift from Georgios Stathopoulos (Addgene plasmid # 58247 ; http://n2t.net/addgene:58247 ; RRID:Addgene_58247)
