[The description below was written by a language model from this plasmid's Addgene catalogue record and pLannotate feature annotations shown in this document.]
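Description:
pSpp1-is3 is a mammalian expression plasmid built on the Clontech pEGFP-C1 backbone that produces mouse osteopontin (Spp1, isoform 3) fused at its N terminus to EGFP. The Spp1 coding sequence was obtained by RT-PCR from MC38 cell RNA, passed through a pGEM-T Easy intermediate, and then subcloned between the SalI and ApaI sites of the pEGFP-C1 multiple cloning site, in frame with the upstream EGFP open reading frame. Both sites are retained. Transcription of the fusion is driven by the human cytomegalovirus immediate-early enhancer and promoter and is terminated by the SV40 polyadenylation signal. In the feature table, the order is CMV enhancer/promoter, EGFP, a short MCS-derived linker, the Spp1 CDS, residual MCS sequence and the SV40 poly(A) region.

The plasmid replicates in E. coli at high copy from a ColE1/pUC-type origin and also carries an f1 phage origin. A single Tn5 aminoglycoside phosphotransferase gene (NeoR/KanR) serves both hosts. A bacterial promoter upstream gives kanamycin resistance in bacteria, while the SV40 enhancer/early promoter and the HSV TK poly(A) signal allow G418 selection of stably transfected mammalian cells. The small large T antigen, ble and bGH poly(A) fragments in the annotation are probably partial matches to backbone sequence rather than functional elements. The deposited sequence is 5,687 nt, slightly longer than the catalogue's stated total of 5,626 bp.

The construct is intended for constitutive expression of green-fluorescent, isoform 3-derived osteopontin in mammalian cells. It was deposited in connection with a study of mast cells in malignant pleural effusion formation.
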