Features (pLannotate 1.2.2; 16 found; start..end, strand, type, name):
     61..364     +  enhancer       CMV enhancer: human cytomegalovirus immediate early enhancer
    365..568     +  promoter       CMV promoter: human cytomegalovirus (CMV) immediate early promoter
    613..1329    +  CDS            EGFP: EGFP is a basic (constitutively fluorescent) green fluorescent protein published in 1996, derived from Aequorea victoria. It is reported to be a rapidly-maturing weak dimer with moderate acid sensitivity.
   1330..1374    +  misc_feature   MCS (fragment): multiple cloning site
   1405..2289    +  CDS            Spp1: OSTP_MOUSE - Also known as Eta-1, Op, Spp-1. Experimental evidence at protein level: Swiss-Prot protein existence level 1. Acts as a cytokine involved in enhancing production of interferon-gamma and interleukin-12 and reducing production of interleukin-10 and is essential in the pathway that leads to type I immunity. From Mus musculus (Mouse).
   2338..2356    +  misc_feature   MCS (fragment): multiple cloning site
   2368..2452    +  CDS            large T antigen (fragment): large T antigen from SV40 (simian virus 40)
   2475..2596    +  polyA_signal   SV40 poly(A) signal: SV40 polyadenylation signal
   2630..3058    -  rep_origin     f1 ori (sequence partly withheld): f1 bacteriophage origin of replication; arrow indicates direction of (+) strand synthesis
   3085..3189    +  promoter       AmpR promoter: bla
   3191..3548    +  promoter       SV40 promoter: SV40 enhancer and early promoter
   3583..4377    +  CDS            NeoR/KanR: aminoglycoside phosphotransferase from Tn5; aph(3')-II (or nptII); confers resistance to neomycin, kanamycin, and G418 (Geneticin®)
   4398..4550    +  CDS            ble (fragment): BLE_KLEPN - Experimental evidence at protein level: Swiss-Prot protein existence level 1. Binding protein with a strong affinity to the bleomycin family of antibiotics. Binds to CL990; an antimitotic-antibiotic compound. From Klebsiella pneumoniae.
   4609..4656    +  polyA_signal   HSV TK poly(A) signal: herpes simplex virus thymidine kinase polyadenylation signal (Cole and Stacy, 1985)
   4747..4763    -  polyA_signal   bGH poly(A) signal (fragment): bovine growth hormone polyadenylation signal
   4985..5573    +  rep_origin     ori: high-copy-number ColE1/pMB1/pBR322/pUC origin of replication
>Addgene plasmid #58247 | pSpp1-is3 | depositor full sequence | sequence record 89637 | pSpp1-is3 sequence 5687 bps
TAGTTATTAATAGTAATCAATTACGGGGTCATTAGTTCATAGCCCATATATGGAGTTCCGCGTTACATAA
CTTACGGTAAATGGCCCGCCTGGCTGACCGCCCAACGACCCCCGCCCATTGACGTCAATAATGACGTATG
TTCCCATAGTAACGCCAATAGGGACTTTCCATTGACGTCAATGGGTGGAGTATTTACGGTAAACTGCCCA
CTTGGCAGTACATCAAGTGTATCATATGCCAAGTACGCCCCCTATTGACGTCAATGACGGTAAATGGCCC
GCCTGGCATTATGCCCAGTACATGACCTTATGGGACTTTCCTACTTGGCAGTACATCTACGTATTAGTCA
TCGCTATTACCATGGTGATGCGGTTTTGGCAGTACATCAATGGGCGTGGATAGCGGTTTGACTCACGGGG
ATTTCCAAGTCTCCACCCCATTGACGTCAATGGGAGTTTGTTTTGGCACCAAAATCAACGGGACTTTCCA
AAATGTCGTAACAACTCCGCCCCATTGACGCAAATGGGCGGTAGGCGTGTACGGTGGGAGGTCTATATAA
GCAGAGCTGGTTTAGTGAACCGTCAGATCCGCTAGCGCTACCGGTCGCCACCATGGTGAGCAAGGGCGAG
GAGCTGTTCACCGGGGTGGTGCCCATCCTGGTCGAGCTGGACGGCGACGTAAACGGCCACAAGTTCAGCG
TGTCCGGCGAGGGCGAGGGCGATGCCACCTACGGCAAGCTGACCCTGAAGTTCATCTGCACCACCGGCAA
GCTGCCCGTGCCCTGGCCCACCCTCGTGACCACCCTGACCTACGGCGTGCAGTGCTTCAGCCGCTACCCC
GACCACATGAAGCAGCACGACTTCTTCAAGTCCGCCATGCCCGAAGGCTACGTCCAGGAGCGCACCATCT
TCTTCAAGGACGACGGCAACTACAAGACCCGCGCCGAGGTGAAGTTCGAGGGCGACACCCTGGTGAACCG
CATCGAGCTGAAGGGCATCGACTTCAAGGAGGACGGCAACATCCTGGGGCACAAGCTGGAGTACAACTAC
AACAGCCACAACGTCTATATCATGGCCGACAAGCAGAAGAACGGCATCAAGGTGAACTTCAAGATCCGCC
ACAACATCGAGGACGGCAGCGTGCAGCTCGCCGACCACTACCAGCAGAACACCCCCATCGGCGACGGCCC
CGTGCTGCTGCCCGACAACCACTACCTGAGCACCCAGTCCGCCCTGAGCAAAGACCCCAACGAGAAGCGC
GATCACATGGTCCTGCTGGAGTTCGTGACCGCCGCCGGGATCACTCTCGGCATGGACGAGCTGTACAAGT
CCGGACTCAGATCTCGAGCTCAAGCTTCGAATTCTGCAGTCGACCTGCAGGCGGCCGCGAATTCACTAGT
GATTATGAGATTGGCAGTGATTTGCTTTTGCCTGTTTGGCATTGCCTCCTCCCTCCCGGTGAAAGTGACT
GATTCTGGCAGCTCAGAGGAGAAGAAGCTTTACAGCCTGCACCCAGATCCTATAGCCACATGGCTGGTGC
CTGACCCATCTCAGAAGCAGAATCTCCTTGCGCCACAGAATGCTGTGTCCTCTGAAGAAAAGGATGACTT
TAAGCAAGAAACTCTTCCAAGCAATTCCAATGAAAGCCATGACCACATGGACGACGATGATGACGATGAT
GATGACGATGGAGACCATGCAGAGAGCGAGGATTCTGTGGACTCGGATGAATCTGACGAATCTCACCATT
CGGATGAGTCTGATGAGACCGTCACTGCTAGTACACAAGCAGACACTTTCACTCCAATCGTCCCTACAGT
CGATGTCCCCAACGGCCGAGGTGATAGCTTGGCTTATGGACTGAGGTCAAAGTCTAGGAGTTTCCAGGTT
TCTGATGAACAGTATCCTGATGCCACAGATGAGGACCTCACCTCTCACATGAAGAGCGGTGAGTCTAAGG
AGTCCCTCGATGTCATCCCTGTTGCCCAGCTTCTGAGCATGCCCTCTGATCAGGACAACAACGGAAAGGG
CAGCCATGAGTCAAGTCAGCTGGATGAACCAAGTCTGGAAACACACAGACTTGAGCATTCCAAAGAGAGC
CAGGAGAGTGCCGATCAGTCGGATGTGATCGATAGTCAAGCAAGTTCCAAAGCCAGCCTGGAACATCAGA
GCCACAAGTTTCACAGCCACAAGGACAAGCTAGTCCTAGACCCTAAGAGTAAGGAAGATGATAGGTATCT
GAAATTCCGAATTTCTCATGAATTAGAGAGTTCATCTTCTGAGGTCAACTAAAATCGAATTCCCGCGGCC
GCCATGGCGGCCGGGAGCATGCGACGTCGGGCCCGGGATCCACCGGATCTAGATAACTGATCATAATCAG
CCATACCACATTTGTAGAGGTTTTACTTGCTTTAAAAAACCTCCCACACCTCCCCCTGAACCTGAAACAT
AAAATGAATGCAATTGTTGTTGTTAACTTGTTTATTGCAGCTTATAATGGTTACAAATAAAGCAATAGCA
TCACAAATTTCACAAATAAAGCATTTTTTTCACTGCATTCTAGTTGTGGTTTGTCCAAACTCATCAATGT
ATCTTAACGCGTAAATTGTAAGCGTTAATATTTTGTTAAAATTCGCGTTAAATTTTTGTTAAATCAGCTC
ATTTTTTAACCAATAGGCCGAAATCGGCAAAATCCCTTATAAATCAAAAGAATAGACCGAGATAGGGT
[37 nt withheld, positions 2729-2765]
AAAGAACGTGGACTCCAACGTCAAAGG
[49 nt withheld, positions 2793-2841]
T
[91 nt withheld, positions 2843-2933]
G
[124 nt withheld, positions 2935-3058]
CAGGTGGCACTTTTCGGGGAAATGTGCGCGGAACCCCTATTTGTTTATTTTTCTAAATACATTCAAATAT
GTATCCGCTCATGAGACAATAACCCTGATAAATGCTTCAATAATATTGAAAAAGGAAGAGTCCTGAGGCG
GAAAGAACCAGCTGTGGAATGTGTGTCAGTTAGGGTGTGGAAAGTCCCCAGGCTCCCCAGCAGGCAGAAG
TATGCAAAGCATGCATCTCAATTAGTCAGCAACCAGGTGTGGAAAGTCCCCAGGCTCCCCAGCAGGCAGA
AGTATGCAAAGCATGCATCTCAATTAGTCAGCAACCATAGTCCCGCCCCTAACTCCGCCCATCCCGCCCC
TAACTCCGCCCAGTTCCGCCCATTCTCCGCCCCATGGCTGACTAATTTTTTTTATTTATGCAGAGGCCGA
GGCCGCCTCGGCCTCTGAGCTATTCCAGAAGTAGTGAGGAGGCTTTTTTGGAGGCCTAGGCTTTTGCAAA
GATCGATCAAGAGACAGGATGAGGATCGTTTCGCATGATTGAACAAGATGGATTGCACGCAGGTTCTCCG
GCCGCTTGGGTGGAGAGGCTATTCGGCTATGACTGGGCACAACAGACAATCGGCTGCTCTGATGCCGCCG
TGTTCCGGCTGTCAGCGCAGGGGCGCCCGGTTCTTTTTGTCAAGACCGACCTGTCCGGTGCCCTGAATGA
ACTGCAAGACGAGGCAGCGCGGCTATCGTGGCTGGCCACGACGGGCGTTCCTTGCGCAGCTGTGCTCGAC
GTTGTCACTGAAGCGGGAAGGGACTGGCTGCTATTGGGCGAAGTGCCGGGGCAGGATCTCCTGTCATCTC
ACCTTGCTCCTGCCGAGAAAGTATCCATCATGGCTGATGCAATGCGGCGGCTGCATACGCTTGATCCGGC
TACCTGCCCATTCGACCACCAAGCGAAACATCGCATCGAGCGAGCACGTACTCGGATGGAAGCCGGTCTT
GTCGATCAGGATGATCTGGACGAAGAGCATCAGGGGCTCGCGCCAGCCGAACTGTTCGCCAGGCTCAAGG
CGAGCATGCCCGACGGCGAGGATCTCGTCGTGACCCATGGCGATGCCTGCTTGCCGAATATCATGGTGGA
AAATGGCCGCTTTTCTGGATTCATCGACTGTGGCCGGCTGGGTGTGGCGGACCGCTATCAGGACATAGCG
TTGGCTACCCGTGATATTGCTGAAGAGCTTGGCGGCGAATGGGCTGACCGCTTCCTCGTGCTTTACGGTA
TCGCCGCTCCCGATTCGCAGCGCATCGCCTTCTATCGCCTTCTTGACGAGTTCTTCTGAGCGGGACTCTG
GGGTTCGAAATGACCGACCAAGCGACGCCCAACCTGCCATCACGAGATTTCGATTCCACCGCCGCCTTCT
ATGAAAGGTTGGGCTTCGGAATCGTTTTCCGGGACGCCGGCTGGATGATCCTCCAGCGCGGGGATCTCAT
GCTGGAGTTCTTCGCCCACCCTAGGGGGAGGCTAACTGAAACACGGAAGGAGACAATACCGGAAGGAACC
CGCGCTATGACGGCAATAAAAAGACAGAATAAAACGCACGGTGTTGGGTCGTTTGTTCATAAACGCGGGG
TTCGGTCCCAGGGCTGGCACTCTGTCGATACCCCACCGAGACCCCATTGGGGCCAATACGCCCGCGTTTC
TTCCTTTTCCCCACCCCACCCCCCAAGTTCGGGTGAAGGCCCAGGGCTCGCAGCCAACGTCGGGGCGGCA
GGCCCTGCCATAGCCTCAGGTTACTCATATATACTTTAGATTGATTTAAAACTTCATTTTTAATTTAAAA
GGATCTAGGTGAAGATCCTTTTTGATAATCTCATGACCAAAATCCCTTAACGTGAGTTTTCGTTCCACTG
AGCGTCAGACCCCGTAGAAAAGATCAAAGGATCTTCTTGAGATCCTTTTTTTCTGCGCGTAATCTGCTGC
TTGCAAACAAAAAAACCACCGCTACCAGCGGTGGTTTGTTTGCCGGATCAAGAGCTACCAACTCTTTTTC
CGAAGGTAACTGGCTTCAGCAGAGCGCAGATACCAAATACTGTCCTTCTAGTGTAGCCGTAGTTAGGCCA
CCACTTCAAGAACTCTGTAGCACCGCCTACATACCTCGCTCTGCTAATCCTGTTACCAGTGGCTGCTGCC
AGTGGCGATAAGTCGTGTCTTACCGGGTTGGACTCAAGACGATAGTTACCGGATAAGGCGCAGCGGTCGG
GCTGAACGGGGGGTTCGTGCACACAGCCCAGCTTGGAGCGAACGACCTACACCGAACTGAGATACCTACA
GCGTGAGCTATGAGAAAGCGCCACGCTTCCCGAAGGGAGAAAGGCGGACAGGTATCCGGTAAGCGGCAGG
GTCGGAACAGGAGAGCGCACGAGGGAGCTTCCAGGGGGAAACGCCTGGTATCTTTATAGTCCTGTCGGGT
TTCGCCACCTCTGACTTGAGCGTCGATTTTTGTGATGCTCGTCAGGGGGGCGGAGCCTATGGAAAAACGC
CAGCAACGCGGCCTTTTTACGGTTCCTGGCCTTTTGCTGGCCTTTTGCTCACATGTTCTTTCCTGCGTTA
TCCCCTGATTCTGTGGATAACCGTATTACCGCCATGCAT
