>Addgene plasmid #58247 | pSpp1-is3 | depositor partial sequence | sequence record 89639 | Spp1 isoform 3
ATGAGATTGGCAGTGATTTGCTTTTGCCTGTTTGGCATTGCCTCCTCCCTCCCGGTGAAAGTGACTGATT
CTGGCAGCTCAGAGGAGAAGAAGCTTTACAGCCTGCACCCAGATCCTATAGCCACATGGCTGGTGCCTGA
CCCATCTCAGAAGCAGAATCTCCTTGCGCCACAGAATGCTGTGTCCTCTGAAGAAAAGGATGACTTTAAG
CAAGAAACTCTTCCAAGCAATTCCAATGAAAGCCATGACCACATGGACGACGATGATGACGATGATGATG
ACGATGGAGACCATGCAGAGAGCGAGGATTCTGTGGACTCGGATGAATCTGACGAATCTCACCATTCGGA
TGAGTCTGATGAGACCGTCACTGCTAGTACACAAGCAGACACTTTCACTCCAATCGTCCCTACAGTCGAT
GTCCCCAACGGCCGAGGTGATAGCTTGGCTTATGGACTGAGGTCAAAGTCTAGGAGTTTCCAGGTTTCTG
ATGAACAGTATCCTGATGCCACAGATGAGGACCTCACCTCTCACATGAAGAGCGGTGAGTCTAAGGAGTC
CCTCGATGTCATCCCTGTTGCCCAGCTTCTGAGCATGCCCTCTGATCAGGACAACAACGGAAAGGGCAGC
CATGAGTCAAGTCAGCTGGATGAACCAAGTCTGGAAACACACAGACTTGAGCATTCCAAAGAGAGCCAGG
AGAGTGCCGATCAGTCGGATGTGATCGATAGTCAAGCAAGTTCCAAAGCCAGCCTGGAACATCAGAGCCA
CAAGTTTCACAGCCACAAGGACAAGCTAGTCCTAGACCCTAAGAGTAAGGAAGATGATAGGTATCTGAAA
TTCCGAATTTCTCATGAATTAGAGAGTTCATCTTCTGAGGTCAACTAA
