>Addgene plasmid #58247 | pSpp1-is3 | addgene partial sequence | sequence record 93194 | CMV-F 5'-CGCAAATGGGCGGTAGGCGTG-3'
AGCAGAGCTGGTTTAGTGAACCGTCAGATCCGCTAGCGCTACCGGTCGCCACCATGGTGAGCAAGGGCGA
GGAGCTGTTCACCGGGGTGGTGCCCATCCTGGTCGAGCTGGACGGCGACGTAAACGGCCACAAGTTCAGC
GTGTCCGGCGAGGGCGAGGGCGATGCCACCTACGGCAAGCTGACCCTGAAGTTCATCTGCACCACCGGCA
AGCTGCCCGTGCCCTGGCCCACCCTCGTGACCACCCTGACCTACGGCGTGCAGTGCTTCAGCCGCTACCC
CGACCACATGAAGCAGCACGACTTCTTCAAGTCCGCCATGCCCGAAGGCTACGTCCAGGAGCGCACCATC
TTCTTCAAGGACGACGGCAACTACAAGACCCGCGCCGAGGTGAAGTTCGAGGGCGACACCCTGGTGAACC
GCATCGAGCTGAAGGGCATCGACTTCAAGGAGGACGGCAACATCCTGGGGCACAAGCTGGAGTACAACTA
CAACAGCCACAACGTCTATATCATGGCCGACAAGCAGAAGAACGGCATCAAGGTGAACTTCAAGATCCGC
CACAACATCGAGGACGGCAGCGTGCAGCTCGCCGACCACTACCAGCAGAACACCCCCATCGGCGACGGCC
CCGTGCTGCTGCCCGACAACCACTACCTGAGCACCCAGTCCGCCCTGAGCAAAGACCCCAACGAGAAGCG
CGATCACATGGTCCTGCTGGAGTTCGTGACCGCCGCCGGGATCACTCTCGGCATGGACGAGCTGTACAAG
TCCGGACTCAGATCTCGAGCTCAAGCTTCGAATTCTGCAGTCGACCTGCAGGCGGCCGCGAATTCACTAG
TGATTATGAGATTGGCAGTGATTTGCTTTTGCCTGTTTGGCATTGCCTCCTCCCTCCCGGTGAAAGTGAC
TGATTCTGGCAGCTCA
