>Addgene plasmid #58247 | pSpp1-is3 | addgene partial sequence | sequence record 93196 | SV40pA-R 5'-GAAATTTGTGATGCTATTGC-3'
AACAAGTTAACAACAACAATTGCATTCATTTTATGTTTCAGGTTCAGGGGGAGGTGTGGGAGGTTTTTTA
AAGCAAGTAAAACCTCTACAAATGTGGTATGGCTGATTATGATCAGTTATCTAGATCCGGTGGATCCCGG
GCCCGACGTCGCATGCTCCCGGCCGCCATGGCGGCCGCGGGAATTCGATTTTAGTTGACCTCAGAAGATG
AACTCTCTAATTCATGAGAAATTCGGAATTTCAGATACCTATCATCTTCCTTACTCTTAGGGTCTAGGAC
TAGCTTGTCCTTGTGGCTGTGAAACTTGTGGCTCTGATGTTCCAGGCTGGCTTTGGAACTTGCTTGACTA
TCGATCACATCCGACTGATCGGCACTCTCCTGGCTCTCTTTGGAATGCTCAAGTCTGTGTGTTTCCAGAC
TTGGTTCATCCAGCTGACTTGACTCATGGCTGCCCTTTCCGTTGTTGTCCTGATCAGAGGGCATGCTCAG
AAGCTGGGCAACAGGGATGACATCGAGGGACTCCTTAGACTCACCGCTCTTCATGTGAGAGGTGAGGTCC
TCATCTGTGGCATCAGGATACTGTTCATCAGAAACCTGGAAACTCCTAGACTTTGACCTCAGTCCATAAG
CCAAGCTATCACCTCGGCCGTTGGGGACATCGACTGTAGGGACGATTGGAGTGAAAGTGTCTGCTTGTGT
ACTAGCAGTGACGGTCTCATCAGACTCATCCGAATGGTGAGATTCGTCAGATTCATCCGAGTCCACAGAA
TCCTCGCTCTCTGCATGGTCTCCATCGTCATCATCATCGTCATCATCGTCGTCCATGTGGTCATGGCTTT
CATTGGAATTGCTTGGAAGAGTTTCTTGCTTAAAGTCATCCTTTTCTTCAGAGGACACAGCATTCTGTGG
CGCAAGGAGATTCTGCTTCTGA
